>Addgene plasmid #72636 | pSG5-BMLF1 | addgene partial sequence | sequence record 134448 | T7 5'-TAATACGACTCACTATAGGG-3'
GGGATCTCTAGACATGGTTCCTTCTCAGAGACTCTCCCGAACTAGCAGCATTTCCTCCAACGAGGTATCC
CGCAGGTAAGAAGCTACACCGGCCAGTGGCCGGGGCCGTGGAGCCGGGGGCATCCGGTGCCTGAGACAGA
GGTGCTCAAGGCAGTCTCCACCTTTTGTCTCCCCTCTGCAGAGAGCCACATTCTGGAACTCGAAGCGGTC
TCAGACACCAACACAGACTGCGATATGGACCCTATGGAGGGCAGCGAAGAACACTCCACAGATGGAGAGA
TTTCATCCTCAGAGGAGGAGGATGAAGATCCAACTCCGGCCCACGCCATACCTGCACGGCCCTCCAGCGT
GGTCATAACCCCTACCTCGGCATCGTTTGTGATTCCCAGAAAGAAGTGGGACCTACAGGACAAGACAGTC
ACACTGCATCGCTCACCCCTTTGCAGGGACGAGGACGAGAAGGAGGAGACTGGCAACTCCTCTTACACCA
GAGGCCACAAAAGGCGACGCGGAGAGGTCCATGGCTGCACCGATGAAAGTTATGGCAAGCGCCGACACCT
GCCCCCGGGAGCAAGAGCGCCCAGAGCCCCGAGGGCCCCCAGGGTGCCTAGAGCACCGAGGTCTCCAAGA
GCTCCCCGAAGCAACAGAGCAACCAGAGGTCCCCGGTCAGAATCTCGAGGGGCCGGCAGGAGCACAAGGA
AGCAGGCGAGGCACGAACGCAGCCAGAGGCCCCTGCCCAACAAACCGTGGTTTGACATGAGTCTGGTTAA
GCCTGTCTCCAAGATTACATTTGTCACCTTGCCCAGCCC
