>Addgene plasmid #72636 | pSG5-BMLF1 | addgene partial sequence | sequence record 134449 | SV40pA-R 5'-GAAATTTGTGATGCTATTGC-3'
ATAAGATCTAAGCTTTTATTGATTTAATCCAGGAACAAAAAACAGTCCGAGTGACCCAGTGCCCGGGGAG
AGAATGGCCCTGACAAGTCGGCTGCAGGATGCACTTCGGCAGTCACGTGTGTGAGTCTCCACGGCCTCTG
TCAAAAGGGAGCTTAGCGTGCCAGGGTTGTAATTCTTGATGTAGTGGCCCAGGAATTCAACTTCATCGTG
TCTCCGTCTGCAGTTGGCGTTAATGTAGGCTGGGGCTACTGCCGCATATGCTGCCAAGAGACAGAGGGGC
TGCTTCACATATGAGCTGCTCAGGGTCTCCACCACCTTGTTTTGACGGGCCGTGGCACAGGTGATGTAGA
AGAGTTGCTTCACAAAGTTGTAGTCTCGCGTGTTAGGAAGGAAGCAGGGTGCCAGCTCTTTGAGCTTGGT
CAGGATCACCTTGCTGAGACTCATGGCGCAGGCCAGGAGGATGTCTTCCGCGGGAGCTAGGGGCAGGTCG
CCGTGGTAGGTGATCTCCTGGAGCCAAAAGATGGTCTCTTCTAGCATGGCCACCAGGGTGCAGAGCCCCG
CGTTCTGGATCGCCTGCATGCGTGCATCCAGCCATGTGTCCTTGTTGGTTGACTTGGTGAAAAACTCACG
TAGTGTCTTGTAGCTCCTGCGCAGCTCGTGTCTGGGTTGCACTTTCTGCCAGGCTCCAATCTCTGGATGG
GCGGCCACCGCCAGCATCGACTGTAGGAACGGGTCTTGGATGGGCTCTAGGGTCAGAGAGGCCAGGG
