[The description below was written by a language model from this plasmid's Addgene catalogue record.]
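Description:
pSG5-BMLF1 is a mammalian expression plasmid built on the Stratagene pSG5 backbone, with a total size of about 5.7 kb (a 4.2 kb backbone plus an insert of roughly 1.5 kb). It is propagated in E. coli under ampicillin selection; the copy number is recorded as unknown, and no mammalian selection marker is listed, which fits use in transient transfection. The backbone was modified to carry an expanded polylinker running from EcoRI through to BglII. No feature table is available for this entry and the catalogue fields do not name the promoter. The standard pSG5 vector is generally known to drive inserts from the SV40 early promoter, with a beta-globin intron and an SV40 polyadenylation signal. It also has a T7 promoter upstream of the cloning site, which agrees with T7 being listed as the 5′ sequencing primer.

The insert is the Epstein-Barr virus BMLF1/BSLF2 coding region, also called Mta, cloned by restriction digestion between the XbaI and HindIII sites of the polylinker; whether those sites survived cloning is not recorded. The record describes Mta as an immediate-early post-transcriptional regulator of EBV. The cloned sequence carries a Q157H substitution relative to the referenced EBV genome entry, and no epitope tags or fusion partners are listed. The plasmid is intended to supply Mta in mammalian cells. The associated publication concerns replication functions of the EBV Zta transactivator, suggesting use in cotransfection studies of EBV lytic gene regulation and replication.
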