Addgene plasmid #72636: pSG5-BMLF1
Purpose: Mammalian expression vector for Epstein-Barr virus Mta immediate-early post-transcriptional regulator
Depositing lab: S. Diane Hayward. Depositing organization: Johns Hopkins University and School of Medicine. Publication: A replication function associated with the activation domain of the Epstein-Barr virus Zta transactivator. Sarisky RT, Gao Z, Lieberman PM, Fixman ED, Hayward GS, Hayward SD. J Virol. 1996 Dec;70(12):8340-7. PubMed 8970953.
Backbone
  Vector backbone: pSG5
  Backbone manufacturer: Stratagene
  Backbone size w/o insert (bp): 4184
  Total vector size (bp): 5684
  Modifications to backbone: polylinker EcoRI, Sac1, Kpn1, Sma1, Xma1, BamH1, Xba1, Sal1, Acc1, HincII, Pst1, Sph1, HindIII, BglII
  Vector type: Mammalian Expression
Growth in bacteria
  Bacterial resistance: Ampicillin, 100 μg/mL
  Growth temperature: 37°C
  Growth strain: DH5alpha
  Copy number: Unknown
Gene/Insert
  Gene/Insert name: BMLF1/BSLF2 (alt name: Mta)
  Species: virus
  Insert size (bp): 1500
  Mutation: Q157H
  GenBank ID: V01555.2
  Cloning method: Restriction Enzyme; 5′ cloning site Xba1 (unknown if destroyed); 3′ cloning site HindIII (unknown if destroyed)
  Sequencing primers: 5′ T7
Terms and licenses: Academic/Nonprofit Terms; Industry Terms: Not Available to Industry
How to cite: pSG5-BMLF1 was a gift from S. Diane Hayward (Addgene plasmid # 72636 ; http://n2t.net/addgene:72636 ; RRID:Addgene_72636)
